>Addgene plasmid #70827 | pFOSGE_COF1C08 | depositor partial sequence | sequence record 126769 | insert
ATGCTGTGGACGGTGCATCTGGACGGTGGGCCACAGCGGGTCAATCACGCAGCGGTGGGCGTGGGCGACT
TCATCTACAGCTTTGGTGGCTACTGCACCGGATACGATTATCGCTACAATGAGCCCATCGATGTGCACGC
CCTGAATGCACACACAATGCGCTGGACTCTGGTGCCCCAGCAGCTGGACGACGCGGGTGTGCCACTCAAG
TATCCGCTGGTGCCCTTCCAGCGCTACGGACACACGGTGGTGGCCTACAAGGATCGCATCTACATTTGGG
GCGGTCGCAACGACGAGAATCTCTGCAATACCCTCTACTGCTTCGATCCCAAGACAGCGCAGTGGTCGAG
GCCCCAGGTCACTGGCTGTCTACCCGGAGCGCGGGATGGTCACTCGGCCTGTGTCATTGGCAATAGTATG
TACATCTTCGGTGGATTCGTCGATGAGATCAACGAGTTCAGCAGCGATGTGCATTCCCTTAATCTGGACA
CCATGGAGTGGCGCTATGTTCAGACATTTGGCGTGCCGCCCAGCTACAGAGATTTTCATGCGTCGGTGGC
CTACGAACAGGAGCGAATGTACATCTTCGGCGGGCGGGGCGATAAGCACAGTCCGTACCACAGCCAGGAG
GAGACCTACTGTCACGAGATCGTCTACCTGGACATGAAGACCAAGGTGTGGCATCGACCGTTCACGGCCG
GTAAGGTGCCCGTTGGTCGACGCAGCCACAGCATGTTCGTTTACAACAAGCTGATATATGTCTTCGGTGG
CTATAATGGCCTGTTGGATCAGCATTTCAACGATCTGTACACCTTCGATCCGCGCACCAAGCTGTGGAAC
CTGATACGGGCCAACGGCAAGGCACCGACGGCGCGTCGGAGACAGTGCGCCATTGTGATGGGCACTAGGA
TGTTCCTGTTTGGCGGCACCAGTCCAAGGAGCGGCTCCTCCAGCTCGCCGGCAGCTGTTTCACCCACTCA
AGAGACGGGCGGAGCCGCAGCGGCTGGCGGAGTTGTTCCGCCCGGTGTGGCGCTTATCGACTACAGCGAT
CTGCATGTGCTCGACTTTGAGCCCACTCTAAAAACCCTGGCCACCATGGTGGTGCTCAAGCACCAGCTGG
ACATCTCGGGGCTGCCAAGGAGCTTCCGCTCGGACCTGCAGATGCTGACACAGCCGAACAGTATTAGCCG
GCCCATCAACCAAGCTGGC
