>Addgene plasmid #70827 | pFOSGE_COF1C08 | addgene partial sequence | sequence record 130761 | M13-F20 5'-TGTAAAACGACGGCCAGT-3'
GATAGTGACCTGTTCGTTGCAACAAATTGATGAGCAATGCTTTTTTATAATGCCAACTTTGTACAAAAAA
GCAGGCTTCATGCTGTGGACGGTGCATCTGGACGGTGGGCCACAGCGGGTCAATCACGCAGCGGTGGGCG
TGGGCGACTTCATCTACAGCTTTGGTGGCTACTGCACCGGATACGATTATCGCTACAATGAGCCCATCGA
TGTGCACGCCCTGAATGCACACACAATGCGCTGGACTCTGGTGCCCCAGCAGCTGGACGACGCGGGTGTG
CCACTCAAGTATCCGCTGGTGCCCTTCCAGCGCTACGGACACACGGTGGTGGCCTACAAGGATCGCATCT
ACATTTGGGGCGGTCGCAACGACGAGAATCTCTGCAATACCCTCTACTGCTTCGATCCCAAGACAGCGCA
GTGGTCGAGGCCCCAGGTCACTGGCTGTCTACCCGGAGCGCGGGATGGTCACTCGGCCTGTGTCATTGGC
AATAGTATGTACATCTTCGGTGGATTCGTCGATGAGATCAACGAGTTCAGCAGCGATGTGCATTCCCTTA
ATCTGGACACCATGGAGTGGCGCTATGTTCAGACATTTGGCGTGCCGCCCAGCTACAGAGATTTTCATGC
GTCGGTGGCCTACGAACAGGAGCGAATGTACATCTTCGGCGGGCGGGGCGATAAGCACAGTCCGTACCAC
AGCCAGGAGGAGACCTACTGTCACGAGATCGTCTACCTGGACATGAAGACCAAGGTGTGGCATCGACCGT
TCACGGCCGGTAAGGTGCCCGTTGGTCGACGCAGCCACAGCATGTTCGTTTACAACAAGCTGATATATGT
CTTCGGTGGCTATAATGGCCTGTTGGATCAGCATTT
