>Addgene plasmid #70827 | pFOSGE_COF1C08 | addgene partial sequence | sequence record 130762 | M13-Rev 5'-CAGGAAACAGCTATGACC-3'
AATAATGATTTTATTTTGACTGATAGTGACCTGTTCGTTGCAACAAATTGATAAGCAATGCTTTCTTATA
ATGCCAACTTTGTACAAGAAAGCTGGGTCGCCAGCTTGGTTGATGGGCCGGCTAATACTGTTCGGCTGTG
TCAGCATCTGCAGGTCCGAGCGGAAGCTCCTTGGCAGCCCCGAGATGTCCAGCTGGTGCTTGAGCACCAC
CATGGTGGCCAGGGTTTTTAGAGTGGGCTCAAAGTCGAGCACATGCAGATCGCTGTAGTCGATAAGCGCC
ACACCGGGCGGAACAACTCCGCCAGCCGCTGCGGCTCCGCCCGTCTCTTGAGTGGGTGAAACAGCTGCCG
GCGAGCTGGAGGAGCCGCTCCTTGGACTGGTGCCGCCAAACAGGAACATCCTAGTGCCCATCACAATGGC
GCACTGTCTCCGACGCGCCGTCGGTGCCTTGCCGTTGGCCCGTATCAGGTTCCACAGCTTGGTGCGCGGA
TCGAAGGTGTACAGATCGTTGAAATGCTGATCCAACAGGCCATTATAGCCACCGAAGACATATATCAGCT
TGTTGTAAACGAACATGCTGTGGCTGCGTCGACCAACGGGCACCTTACCGGCCGTGAACGGTCGATGCCA
CACCTTGGTCTTCATGTCCAGG
