[The description below was written by a language model from this plasmid's Addgene catalogue record.]
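Description:
pFOSGE_COF1C08 is a Gateway entry clone built on the commercial pDONR221 donor vector and carrying the Drosophila melanogaster gene CG12081 as a 1209 bp insert, corresponding to the annotated transcript FBtr0071218. It is a bacterial cloning plasmid, maintained at high copy number in standard E. coli cloning strains and selected with kanamycin. The insert was introduced by Gateway recombination. In the general Gateway scheme, a BP reaction between an attB-flanked fragment and the attP sites of a pDONR vector replaces the donor's counter-selectable cassette and leaves the insert flanked by attL sites. The record gives no feature table, however, so the exact site configuration, reading frame and presence or absence of a stop codon cannot be confirmed here. M13 forward and reverse primer sites flank the insert and are the listed sequencing positions.

As an entry vector, the plasmid has no stated promoter, tag or reporter for expressing CG12081, and entry clones of this type are not meant to drive expression themselves. Its role is to serve as a sequence-verifiable source from which the insert can be shuttled by LR recombination into any compatible destination vector, which then supplies the promoter, fusion partners and host-specific elements. The clone name and the associated publication, a study of how transcriptional regulators fall into groups with context-dependent regulatory functions, suggest that it belongs to a larger collection of fly regulator clones. The record itself lists the purpose only as a Gateway entry clone and does not describe the downstream assay or the function of CG12081.
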