Addgene plasmid #70827: pFOSGE_COF1C08
Purpose: Gateway entry clone
Depositing lab: Alexander Stark. Depositing organization: Research Institute of Molecular Pathology (IMP). Publication: Transcriptional regulators form diverse groups with context-dependent regulatory functions. Stampfel G, Kazmar T, Frank O, Wienerroither S, Reiter F, Stark A. Nature. 2015 Nov 9. doi: 10.1038/nature15545. PubMed 26550828.
Backbone
  Vector backbone: pDONR221
  Backbone manufacturer: Invitrogen
  Backbone size w/o insert (bp): 4762
  Vector type: Gateway entry vector
Growth in bacteria
  Bacterial resistance: Kanamycin, 50 μg/mL
  Growth temperature: 37°C
  Growth strain: DH5alpha
  Copy number: High Copy
Gene/Insert
  Gene/Insert name: CG12081 (alt names: FBgn0030053; CG12081, FBtr0071218)
  Species: D. melanogaster (fly)
  Insert size (bp): 1209
  Entrez Gene: CG12081 (a.k.a. Dmel\CG12081)
  Cloning method: Gateway Cloning
  Sequencing primers: 5′ M13-F20; 3′ M13R
Terms and licenses: Academic/Nonprofit Terms; Industry Terms: Not Available to Industry
How to cite: pFOSGE_COF1C08 was a gift from Alexander Stark (Addgene plasmid # 70827 ; http://n2t.net/addgene:70827 ; RRID:Addgene_70827)
